LOCUS       Exported 7916 bp ds-DNA circular SYN 12-MAY-2021
DEFINITION  Plant expression vector (35S) for direct cloning of artificial
            microRNAs into Arabidopsis thaliana MIR390a precursor.
ACCESSION   .
VERSION     .
KEYWORDS    pFK210B-AtMIR390a-B/c
SOURCE      synthetic DNA construct
  ORGANISM  synthetic DNA construct
REFERENCE   1 (bases 1 to 7916)
  AUTHORS   Carbonell A, Takeda A, Fahlgren N, Johnson SC, Cuperus JT,
            Carrington JC
  TITLE     New Generation of Artificial MicroRNA and Synthetic Trans-Acting
            Small Interfering RNA Vectors for Efficient Gene Silencing in
            Arabidopsis.
  JOURNAL   Plant Physiol. 2014 Mar 19.
  PUBMED    24647477
REFERENCE   2 (bases 1 to 7916)
  AUTHORS   .
  TITLE     Direct Submission
  JOURNAL   Exported May 12, 2021 from SnapGene Server 1.1.58
            http://www.snapgene.com
FEATURES             Location/Qualifiers
     source          1..7916
                     /organism="synthetic DNA construct"
                     /mol_type="other DNA"
     misc_feature    1..23
                     /label=LB T-DNA repeat
                     /note="left border repeat from nopaline C58 T-DNA
                     (truncated)"
     terminator      47..299
                     /label=NOS terminator
                     /note="nopaline synthase terminator and poly(A) signal"
     CDS             complement(319..870)
                     /codon_start=1
                     /gene="Streptomyces hygroscopicus bar"
                     /product="phosphinothricin acetyltransferase"
                     /label=BlpR
                     /note="confers resistance to bialophos or phosphinothricin"
                     /translation="MSPERRPADIRRATEADMPAVCTIVNHYIETSTVNFRTEPQEPQE
                     WTDDLVRLRERYPWLVAEVDGEVAGIAYAGPWKARNAYDWTAESTVYVSPRHQRTGLGS
                     TLYTHLLKSLEAQGFKSVVAVIGLPNDPSVRMHEALGYAPRGMLRAAGFKHGNWHDVGF
                     WQLDFSLPVPPRPVLPVTEI"
     promoter        complement(912..1091)
                     /label=NOS promoter
                     /note="nopaline synthase promoter"
     primer_bind     1328..1350
                     /label=M13/pUC Forward
                     /note="In lacZ gene"
     primer_bind     1342..1359
                     /label=M13 Forward
                     /note="In lacZ gene. Also called M13-F20 or M13 (-21)
                     Forward"
     primer_bind     1343..1359
                     /label=M13 fwd
                     /note="common sequencing primer, one of multiple similar
                     variants"
     primer_bind     1369..1388
                     /label=T7
                     /note="T7 promoter, forward primer"
     promoter        1369..1387
                     /label=T7 promoter
                     /note="promoter for bacteriophage T7 RNA polymerase"
     primer_bind     1412..1428
                     /label=pBluescriptKS
                     /note="For pBluescript vector"
     primer_bind     1413..1429
                     /label=KS primer
                     /note="common sequencing primer, one of multiple similar
                     variants"
     promoter        1966..2311
                     /label=CaMV 35S promoter
                     /note="strong constitutive promoter from cauliflower mosaic
                     virus"
     primer_bind     2254..2274
                     /label=35S promoter
                     /note="CaMV 35S promoter, forward primer"
     protein_bind    2336..2360
                     /gene="mutant version of attB"
                     /label=attB1
                     /bound_moiety="BP Clonase(TM)"
                     /note="recombination site for the Gateway(R) BP reaction"
     promoter        2654..2684
                     /label=lac UV5 promoter
                     /note="E. coli lac promoter with an ""up"" mutation"
     CDS             2738..3397
                     /codon_start=1
                     /gene="cat"
                     /product="chloramphenicol acetyltransferase"
                     /label=CmR
                     /note="confers resistance to chloramphenicol"
                     /translation="MEKKITGYTTVDISQWHRKEHFEAFQSVAQCTYNQTVQLDITAFL
                     KTVKKNKHKFYPAFIHILARLMNAHPEFRMAMKDGELVIWDSVHPCYTVFHEQTETFSS
                     LWSEYHDDFRQFLHIYSQDVACYGENLAYFPKGFIENMFFVSANPWVSFTSFDLNVANM
                     DNFFAPVFTMGKYYTQGDKVLMPLAIQVHHAVCDGFHVGRMLNELQQYCDEWQGGA"
     primer_bind     complement(2804..2823)
                     /label=CAT-R
                     /note="Chloramphenicol resistance gene, reverse primer"
     CDS             3739..4044
                     /codon_start=1
                     /gene="ccdB"
                     /product="CcdB, a bacterial toxin that poisons DNA gyrase"
                     /label=ccdB
                     /note="Plasmids containing the ccdB gene cannot be
                     propagated in standard E. coli strains."
                     /translation="MQFKVYTYKRESRYRLFVDVQSDIIDTPGRRMVIPLASARLLSDK
                     VSRELYPVVHIGDESWRMMTTDMASVPVSVIGEEVADLSHRENDIKNAINLMFWGI"
     primer_bind     3923..3942
                     /label=ccdB-fwd
                     /note="ccdB gene, forward primer"
     protein_bind    complement(4308..4332)
                     /gene="mutant version of attB"
                     /label=attB2
                     /bound_moiety="BP Clonase(TM)"
                     /note="recombination site for the Gateway(R) BP reaction"
     terminator      4339..4980
                     /label=E9 terminator
                     /note="terminator and polyadenylation signal from the pea
                     rbcS-E9 gene"
     promoter        complement(5002..5020)
                     /label=T3 promoter
                     /note="promoter for bacteriophage T3 RNA polymerase"
     primer_bind     complement(5041..5057)
                     /label=M13 rev
                     /note="common sequencing primer, one of multiple similar
                     variants"
     primer_bind     complement(5041..5057)
                     /label=M13 Reverse
                     /note="In lacZ gene. Also called M13-rev"
     primer_bind     complement(5054..5076)
                     /label=M13/pUC Reverse
                     /note="In lacZ gene"
     protein_bind    5065..5081
                     /label=lac operator
                     /bound_moiety="lac repressor encoded by lacI"
                     /note="The lac repressor binds to the lac operator to
                     inhibit transcription in E. coli. This inhibition can be
                     relieved by adding lactose or
                     isopropyl-beta-D-thiogalactopyranoside (IPTG)."
     promoter        complement(5089..5119)
                     /label=lac promoter
                     /note="promoter for the E. coli lac operon"
     protein_bind    5134..5155
                     /label=CAP binding site
                     /bound_moiety="E. coli catabolite activator protein"
                     /note="CAP binding activates transcription in the presence
                     of cAMP."
     primer_bind     complement(5272..5289)
                     /label=L4440
                     /note="L4440 vector, forward primer"
     misc_feature    5394..5418
                     /label=RB T-DNA repeat
                     /note="right border repeat from nopaline C58 T-DNA"
     rep_origin      complement(5509..6097)
                     /direction=LEFT
                     /label=ori
                     /note="high-copy-number ColE1/pMB1/pBR322/pUC origin of
                     replication"
     primer_bind     complement(5589..5608)
                     /label=pBR322ori-F
                     /note="pBR322 origin, forward primer"
     CDS             complement(6268..7056)
                     /codon_start=1
                     /gene="aadA"
                     /product="aminoglycoside adenylyltransferase (Murphy,
                     1985)"
                     /label=SmR
                     /note="confers resistance to spectinomycin and
                     streptomycin"
                     /translation="MREAVIAEVSTQLSEVVGVIERHLEPTLLAVHLYGSAVDGGLKPH
                     SDIDLLVTVTVRLDETTRRALINDLLETSASPGESEILRAVEVTIVVHDDIIPWRYPAK
                     RELQFGEWQRNDILAGIFEPATIDIDLAILLTKAREHSVALVGPAAEELFDPVPEQDLF
                     EALNETLTLWNSPPDWAGDERNVVLTLSRIWYSAVTGKIAPKDVAADWAMERLPAQYQP
                     VILEARQAYLGQEDRLASRADQLEEFVHYVKGEITKVVGK"
     rep_origin      7347..7782
                     /label=pSa ori
                     /note="origin of replication from bacterial plasmid pSa"
ORIGIN
        1 tggcaggata tattgtggtg taacgttatc agcttgcatg ccggtcgatc tagtaacata
       61 gatgacaccg cgcgcgataa tttatcctag tttgcgcgct atattttgtt ttctatcgcg
      121 tattaaatgt ataattgcgg gactctaatc ataaaaaccc atctcataaa taacgtcatg
      181 cattacatgt taattattac atgcttaacg taattcaaca gaaattatat gataatcatc
      241 gcaagaccgg caacaggatt caatcttaag aaactttatt gccaaatgtt tgaacgatct
      301 gcttgactct aggggtcatc agatttcggt gacgggcagg accggacggg gcggcaccgg
      361 caggctgaag tccagctgcc agaaacccac gtcatgccag ttcccgtgct tgaagccggc
      421 cgcccgcagc atgccgcggg gggcatatcc gagcgcctcg tgcatgcgca cgctcgggtc
      481 gttgggcagc ccgatgacag cgaccacgct cttgaagccc tgtgcctcca gggacttcag
      541 caggtgggtg tagagcgtgg agcccagtcc cgtccgctgg tggcgggggg agacgtacac
      601 ggtggactcg gccgtccagt cgtaggcgtt gcgtgccttc cagggacccg cgtaggcgat
      661 gccggcgacc tcgccgtcca cctcggcgac gagccaggga tagcgctccc gcagacggac
      721 gaggtcgtcc gtccactcct gcggttcctg cggctcggta cggaagttga ccgtgcttgt
      781 ctcgatgtag tggttgacga tggtgcagac cgccggcatg tccgcctcgg tggcacggcg
      841 gatgtcggcc gggcgtcgtt ctgggctcat ggtagatccc ctcgatcgag ttgagagtga
      901 atatgagact ctaattggat accgagggga atttatggaa cgtcagtgga gcatttttga
      961 caagaaatat ttgctagctg atagtgacct taggcgactt ttgaacgcgc aataatggtt
     1021 tctgacgtat gtgcttagct cattaaactc cagaaacccg cggctcagtg gctccttcaa
     1081 cgttgcggtt ctgtcagttc caaacgtaaa acggcttgtc ccgcgtcatc ggcgggggtc
     1141 ataacgtgac tcccttaatt ctccgctcat gtatcgataa cattaacgtt tacaatttcg
     1201 cgccattcgc cattcaggct gcgcaactgt tgggaagggc gatcggtgcg ggcctcttcg
     1261 ctattacgcc agctggcgaa agggggatgt gctgcaaggc gattaagttg ggtaacgcca
     1321 gggttttccc agtcacgacg ttgtaaaacg acggccagtg agcgcgcgta atacgactca
     1381 ctatagggcg aattgggtac cgggcccccc ctcgaggtcg acggtatcga taagcttgat
     1441 atcgaattcc tgcagcccgg gggatccatt cggtccccag attagccttt tcaatttcag
     1501 aaagaatgct aacccacaga tggttagaga ggcttacgca gcaggtttca tcaagacgat
     1561 ctacccgagc aataatctcc aggaaatcaa ataccttccc aagaaggtta aagatgcagt
     1621 caaaagattc aggactaact gcatcaagaa cacagagaaa gatatatttc tcaagatcag
     1681 aagtactatt ccagtatgga cgattcaagg cttgcttcac aaaccaaggc aagtaataga
     1741 gattggagtc tctaaaaagg tagttcccac tgaatcaaag gccatggagt caaagattca
     1801 aatagaggac ctaacagaac tcgccgtaaa gactggcgaa cagttcatac agagtctctt
     1861 acgactcaat gacaagaaga aaatcttcgt caacatggtg gagcacgaca cacttgtcta
     1921 ctccaaaaat atcaaagata cagtctcaga agaccaaagg gcaattgaga cttttcaaca
     1981 aagggtaata tccggaaacc tcctcggatt ccattgccca gctatctgtc actttattgt
     2041 gaagatagtg gaaaaggaag gtggctccta caaatgccat cattgcgata aaggaaaggc
     2101 catcgttgaa gatgcctctg ccgacagtgg tcccaaagat ggacccccac ccacgaggag
     2161 catcgtggaa aaagaagacg ttccaaccac gtcttcaaag caagtggatt gatgtgatat
     2221 ctccactgac gtaagggatg acgcacaatc ccactatcct tcgcaagacc cttcctctat
     2281 ataaggaagt tcatttcatt tggagagaac acgggggacg agcttctaga ggatcacaag
     2341 tttgtacaaa aaagcaggct ccgcggccgc ccccttcacc tatagggggg aaaaaaaggt
     2401 agtcatcaga tatatatttt ggtaagaaaa tatagaaatg aataatttca cgtttaacga
     2461 agaggagatg acgtgtgttc cttcgaaccc gagttttgtt cgtctataaa tagcaccttc
     2521 tcttctcctt cttcctcact tccatctttt tagcttcact atctctctat aatcggtttt
     2581 atctttctct aagtcacaac ccaaaaaaac aaagtagaga agaatctgta agagaccatt
     2641 aggcacccca ggctttacac tttatgcttc cggctcgtat aatgtgtgga ttttgagtta
     2701 ggagccgtcg agattttcag gagctaagga agctaaaatg gagaaaaaaa tcactggata
     2761 taccaccgtt gatatatccc aatggcatcg taaagaacat tttgaggcat ttcagtcagt
     2821 tgctcaatgt acctataacc agaccgttca gctggatatt acggcctttt taaagaccgt
     2881 aaagaaaaat aagcacaagt tttatccggc ctttattcac attcttgccc gcctgatgaa
     2941 tgctcatccg gagttccgta tggcaatgaa agacggtgag ctggtgatat gggatagtgt
     3001 tcacccttgt tacaccgttt tccatgagca aactgaaacg ttttcatcgc tctggagtga
     3061 ataccacgac gatttccggc agtttctaca catatattcg caagatgtgg cgtgttacgg
     3121 tgaaaacctg gcctatttcc ctaaagggtt tattgagaat atgtttttcg tctcagccaa
     3181 tccctgggtg agtttcacca gttttgattt aaacgtggcc aatatggaca acttcttcgc
     3241 ccccgttttc accatgggca aatattatac gcaaggcgac aaggtgctga tgccgctggc
     3301 gattcaggtt catcatgccg tttgtgatgg cttccatgtc ggcagaatgc ttaatgaatt
     3361 acaacagtac tgcgatgagt ggcagggcgg ggcgtaaacg cgtggagccg gcttactaaa
     3421 agccagataa cagtatgcgt atttgcgcgc tgatttttgc ggtataagaa tatatactga
     3481 tatgtatacc cgaagtatgt caaaaagagg tatgctatga agcagcgtat tacagtgaca
     3541 gttgacagcg acagctatca gttgctcaag gcatatatga tgtcaatatc tccggtctgg
     3601 taagcacaac catgcagaat gaagcccgtc gtctgcgtgc cgaacgctgg aaagcggaaa
     3661 atcaggaagg gatggctgag gtcgcccggt ttattgaaat gaacggctct tttgctgacg
     3721 agaacagggg ctggtgaaat gcagtttaag gtttacacct ataaaagaga gagccgttat
     3781 cgtctgtttg tggatgtaca gagtgatatt attgacacgc ccggccgacg gatggtgatc
     3841 cccctggcca gtgcacgtct gctgtcagat aaagtctccc gtgaacttta cccggtggtg
     3901 catatcgggg atgaaagctg gcgcatgatg accaccgata tggccagtgt gccggtttcc
     3961 gttatcgggg aagaagtggc tgatctcagc caccgcgaaa atgacatcaa aaacgccatt
     4021 aacctgatgt tctggggaat ataaatgtca ggctccctta tacacagcca gtctgcacct
     4081 cgacggtctc acattggctc ttcttactac aatgaaaaag gccgaggcaa aacgcctaaa
     4141 atcacttgag aatcaattct ttttactgtc catttaagct atcttttata aacgtgtctt
     4201 attttctatc tcttttgttt aaactaagaa actatagtat tttgtctaaa acaaaacatg
     4261 aaagaacaga ttagatctca tctttagtct caagggtggg cgcgccgacc cagctttctt
     4321 gtacaaagtg gtgatcctag ctttcgttcg tatcatcggt ttcgacaacg ttcgtcaagt
     4381 tcaatgcatc agtttcattg cgcacacacc agaatcctac tgagtttgag tattatggca
     4441 ttgggaaaac tgtttttctt gtaccatttg ttgtgcttgt aatttactgt gttttttatt
     4501 cggttttcgc tatcgaactg tgaaatggaa atggatggag aagagttaat gaatgatatg
     4561 gtccttttgt tcattctcaa attaatatta tttgtttttt ctcttatttg ttgtgtgttg
     4621 aatttgaaat tataagagat atgcaaacat tttgttttga gtaaaaatgt gtcaaatcgt
     4681 ggcctctaat gaccgaagtt aatatgagga gtaaaacact tgtagttgta ccattatgct
     4741 tattcactag gcaacaaata tattttcaga cctagaaaag ctgcaaatgt tactgaatac
     4801 aagtatgtcc tcttgtgttt tagacattta tgaactttcc tttatgtaat tttccagaat
     4861 ccttgtcaga ttctaatcat tgctttataa ttatagttat actcatggat ttgtagttga
     4921 gtatgaaaat attttttaat gcattttatg acttgccaat tgattgacaa catgcatcaa
     4981 tcggagctcc agcttttgtt ccctttagtg agggttaatt ccgagcttgg cgtaatcatg
     5041 gtcatagctg tttcctgtgt gaaattgtta tccgctcaca attccacaca acatacgagc
     5101 cggaagcata aagtgtaaag cctggggtgc ctaatgagtg agctaactca cattaattgc
     5161 gttgcgctca ctgcccgctt tccagtcggg aaacctgtcg tgccagctgc attaatgaat
     5221 cggccaacgc gcggggagag gcggtttgcg tattgggcgc tcttccgctt cctcgctcac
     5281 tgactcgctg cgctcggtcg ttcggctgcg gcgagcggta tcagctcact caaaggcggt
     5341 aatacggtta tccacagaat caggggataa cgcaggaaag aacatgaagg ccttgacagg
     5401 atatattggc gggtaaacta agtcgctgta tgtgtttgtt tgagatctca tgtgagcaaa
     5461 aggccagcaa aaggccagga accgtaaaaa ggccgcgttg ctggcgtttt tccataggct
     5521 ccgcccccct gacgagcatc acaaaaatcg acgctcaagt cagaggtggc gaaacccgac
     5581 aggactataa agataccagg cgtttccccc tggaagctcc ctcgtgcgct ctcctgttcc
     5641 gaccctgccg cttaccggat acctgtccgc ctttctccct tcgggaagcg tggcgctttc
     5701 tcatagctca cgctgtaggt atctcagttc ggtgtaggtc gttcgctcca agctgggctg
     5761 tgtgcacgaa ccccccgttc agcccgaccg ctgcgcctta tccggtaact atcgtcttga
     5821 gtccaacccg gtaagacacg acttatcgcc actggcagca gccactggta acaggattag
     5881 cagagcgagg tatgtaggcg gtgctacaga gttcttgaag tggtggccta actacggcta
     5941 cactagaaga acagtatttg gtatctgcgc tctgctgaag ccagttacct tcggaagaag
     6001 agttggtagc tcttgatccg gcaaacaaac caccgctggt agcggtggtt tttttgtttg
     6061 caagcagcag attacgcgca gaaaaaaagg atctcaagaa gatcctttga tcttttctac
     6121 ggggtctgac gctcagtgga acgaaaactc acgttaaggg attttggtca tgagattatc
     6181 aaaaaggatc ttcacctaga tccttttaaa ttaaaaatga agttttaaat caatctaaag
     6241 tatatatgtg taacattggt ctagtgatta tttgccgact accttggtga tctcgccttt
     6301 cacgtagtga acaaattctt ccaactgatc tgcgcgcgag gccaagcgat cttcttgtcc
     6361 aagataagcc tgcctagctt caagtatgac gggctgatac tgggccggca ggcgctccat
     6421 tgcccagtcg gcagcgacat ccttcggcgc gattttgccg gttactgcgc tgtaccaaat
     6481 gcgggacaac gtaagcacta catttcgctc atcgccagcc cagtcgggcg gcgagttcca
     6541 tagcgttaag gtttcattta gcgcctcaaa tagatcctgt tcaggaaccg gatcaaagag
     6601 ttcctccgcc gctggaccta ccaaggcaac gctatgttct cttgcttttg tcagcaagat
     6661 agccagatca atgtcgatcg tggctggctc gaagatacct gcaagaatgt cattgcgctg
     6721 ccattctcca aattgcagtt cgcgcttagc tggataacgc cacggaatga tgtcgtcgtg
     6781 cacaacaatg gtgacttcta cagcgcggag aatctcgctc tctccagggg aagccgaagt
     6841 ttccaaaagg tcgttgatca aagctcgccg cgttgtttca tcaagcctta cggtcaccgt
     6901 aaccagcaaa tcaatatcac tgtgtggctt caggccgcca tccactgcgg agccgtacaa
     6961 atgtacggcc agcaacgtcg gttcgagatg gcgctcgatg acgccaacta cctctgatag
     7021 ttgagtcgat acttcggcga tcaccgcttc cctcataaca ccccttgtat tactgtttat
     7081 gtaagcagac agttttattg ttcatgatga tatattttta tcttgtgcaa tgtaacatca
     7141 gagattttga gacacaacgt ggctttgttg aataaatcga acttttgctg agttgaagga
     7201 tcagatcacg catcttcccg acaacgcaga ccgttccgtg gcaaagcaaa agttcaaaat
     7261 caccaactgg tccacctaca acaaagctct catcaaccgt ggctccctca ctttctggct
     7321 ggatgatggg gcgattcagg cgatccccat ccaacagccc gccgtcgagc gggctttttt
     7381 atccccggaa gcctgtggat agagggtagt tatccacgtg aaaccgctaa tgccccgcaa
     7441 agccttgatt cacggggctt tccggcccgc tccaaaaact atccacgtga aatcgctaat
     7501 cagggtacgt gaaatcgcta atcggagtac gtgaaatcgc taataaggtc acgtgaaatc
     7561 gctaatcaaa aaggcacgtg agaacgctaa tagccctttc agatcaacag cttgcaaaca
     7621 cccctcgctc cggcaagtag ttacagcaag tagtatgttc aattagcttt tcaattatga
     7681 atatatatat caattattgg tcgcccttgg cttgtggaca atgcgctacg cgcaccggct
     7741 ccgcccgtgg acaaccgcaa gcggttgccc accgtcgagc gccagcgcct ttgcccacaa
     7801 cccggcggcc ggccgcaaca gatcgtttta taaatttttt tttttgaaaa agaaaaagcc
     7861 cgaaaggcgg caacctctcg ggcttctgga tttccgatcc ccggaattag agatct
//
