[The description below was written by a language model from this plasmid's Addgene catalogue record and the feature table of its GenBank file.]
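Description:
pFK210B-AtMIR390a-B/c is a 7.9 kb plant binary expression vector built on the pGreen III backbone, designed as a recipient for direct cloning of artificial microRNAs (amiRNAs) into the Arabidopsis thaliana MIR390a precursor. It replicates at high copy in E. coli from a ColE1/pUC-type origin and also carries the pSa origin, which in pGreen-type vectors supports replication in Agrobacterium when the replicase is supplied in trans by a helper plasmid. The backbone marker is aadA (spectinomycin/streptomycin resistance). Because the cloning cassette contains the gyrase toxin gene ccdB together with a chloramphenicol resistance gene, the uncut plasmid must be maintained in a ccdB-tolerant strain such as DB3.1 and is selected with both chloramphenicol and spectinomycin.

Between the nopaline-type left and right T-DNA borders lie two units. One is a plant selection cassette in which the NOS promoter and NOS terminator drive the bar gene (phosphinothricin acetyltransferase), giving Basta resistance in transformed plants. The other is the expression cassette: a CaMV 35S promoter and pea rbcS-E9 terminator flank the 1.9 kb insert, which is bounded by attB1 and attB2 sites. The insert consists of MIR390a precursor sequence interrupted by the chloramphenicol-ccdB ("B/c") cassette, itself flanked by two inverted BsaI sites. Other BsaI sites, one in the backbone and one in ccdB, were mutated, so digestion excises only the cassette. An amiRNA duplex insert can then be ligated in its place within the precursor, with loss of ccdB providing counter-selection against uncut vector in standard strains. The resulting constructs express the amiRNA constitutively for targeted gene silencing in plants. M13, T7 and T3 primer sites flank the cassette for sequence verification.
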