Addgene plasmid #51777: pFK210B-AtMIR390a-B/c
Purpose: Plant expression vector (35S) for direct cloning of artificial microRNAs into Arabidopsis thaliana MIR390a precursor
Depositing lab: James Carrington. Depositing organization: Donald Danforth Plant Science Center. Publication: New Generation of Artificial MicroRNA and Synthetic Trans-Acting Small Interfering RNA Vectors for Efficient Gene Silencing in Arabidopsis. Carbonell A, Takeda A, Fahlgren N, Johnson SC, Cuperus JT, Carrington JC. Plant Physiol. 2014 Mar 19. 10.1104/pp.113.234989 PubMed 24647477.
Backbone
  Vector backbone: pGreen III
  Backbone size w/o insert (bp): 6005
  Total vector size (bp): 7916
  Modifications to backbone: A BsaI site of the backbone ws mutated
  Vector type: Plant Expression
  Selectable markers: Basta
Growth in bacteria
  Bacterial resistance: Chloramphenicol and Spectinomycin, 25 & 50 μg/mL
  Growth temperature: 37°C
  Growth strain: DB3.1
  Growth instructions: E. coli DB3.1 (or other strain resistant to ccdB) at 37C
  Copy number: High Copy
Gene/Insert
  Gene/Insert name: AtMIR390a-B/c
  Species: A. thaliana (mustard weed)
  Insert size (bp): 1911
  Mutation: A. thaliana MIR390a precursor sequence including a chloramphenicol-ccdB cassette flanked by two inverted BsaI sites. The BsaI site in the ccdB gene was mutated to block the site.
  Cloning method: Unknown
  Sequencing primers: 5′ M13-F20; 3′ M13-Rev
Terms and licenses: Academic/Nonprofit Terms; Industry Terms: Not Available to Industry
How to cite: pFK210B-AtMIR390a-B/c was a gift from James Carrington (Addgene plasmid # 51777 ; http://n2t.net/addgene:51777 ; RRID:Addgene_51777)
