>Addgene plasmid #51777 | pFK210B-AtMIR390a-B/c | addgene partial sequence | sequence record 80718 | CAT-F 5'-GTTTGTGATGGCTTCCATGTC-3'
ATGAGTGGCAGGGCGGGGCGTAAACGCGTGGAGCCGGCTTACTAAAAGCCAGATAACAGTATGCGTATTT
GCGCGCTGATTTTTGCGGTATAAGAATATATACTGATATGTATACCCGAAGTATGTCAAAAAGAGGTATG
CTATGAAGCAGCGTATTACAGTGACAGTTGACAGCGACAGCTATCAGTTGCTCAAGGCATATATGATGTC
AATATCTCCGGTCTGGTAAGCACAACCATGCAGAATGAAGCCCGTCGTCTGCGTGCCGAACGCTGGAAAG
CGGAAAATCAGGAAGGGATGGCTGAGGTCGCCCGGTTTATTGAAATGAACGGCTCTTTTGCTGACGAGAA
CAGGGGCTGGTGAAATGCAGTTTAAGGTTTACACCTATAAAAGAGAGAGCCGTTATCGTCTGTTTGTGGA
TGTACAGAGTGATATTATTGACACGCCCGGCCGACGGATGGTGATCCCCCTGGCCAGTGCACGTCTGCTG
TCAGATAAAGTCTCCCGTGAACTTTACCCGGTGGTGCATATCGGGGATGAAAGCTGGCGCATGATGACCA
CCGATATGGCCAGTGTGCCGGTTTCCGTTATCGGGGAAGAAGTGGCTGATCTCAGCCACCGCGAAAATGA
CATCAAAAACGCCATTAACCTGATGTTCTGGGGAATATAAATGTCAGGCTCCCTTATACACAGCCAGTCT
GCACCTCGACGGTCTCACATTGGCTCTTCTTACTACAATGAAAAAGGCCGAGGCAAAACGCCTAAAATCA
CTTGAGAATCAATTCTTTTTACTGTCCATTTAAGCTATCTTTTATAAACGTGTCTTATTTTCTATCTCTT
TTGTTTAAACTAAGAAACTATAGTATTTTGTCTAAAACAAAA
