>Addgene plasmid #51777 | pFK210B-AtMIR390a-B/c | addgene partial sequence | sequence record 80731 | 35S promoter
GGGGGACGAGCTTCTAGAGGATCACAAGTTTGTACAAAAAAGCAGGCTCCGCGGCCGCCCCCTTCACCTA
TAGGGGGGAAAAAAAGGTAGTCATCAGATATATATTTTGGTAAGAAAATATAGAAATGAATAATTTCACG
TTTAACGAAGAGGAGATGACGTGTGTTCCTTCGAACCCGAGTTTTGTTCGTCTATAAATAGCACCTTCTC
TTCTCCTTCTTCCTCACTTCCATCTTTTTAGCTTCACTATCTCTCTATAATCGGTTTTATCTTTCTCTAA
GTCACAACCCAAAAAAACAAAGTAGAGAAGAATCTGTAAGAGACCATTAGGCACCCCAGGCTTTACACTT
TATGCTTCCGGCTCGTATAATGTGTGGATTTTGAGTTAGGAGCCGTCGAGATTTTCAGGAGCTAAGGAAG
CTAAAATGGAGAAAAAAATCACTGGATATACCACCGTTGATATATCCCAATGGCATCGTAAAGAACATTT
TGAGGCATTTCAGTCAGTTGCTCAATGTACCTATAACCAGACCGTTCAGCTGGATATTACGGCCTTTTTA
AAGACCGTAAAGAAAAATAAGCACAAGTTTTATCCGGCCTTTATTCACATTCTTGCCCGCCTGATGAATG
CTCATCCGGAGTTCCGTATGGCAATGAAAGACGGTGAGCTGGTGATATGGGATAGTGTTCACCCTTGTTA
CACCGTTTTCCATGAGCAAACTGAAACGTTTTCATCGCTCTGGAGTGAATACCACGACGATTTCCGGCAG
TTTCTACACATATATTCGCAAGATGTGGCGTGTTACGGTGAAAACCTGGCCTATTTCCCTAAAGGG
