>Addgene plasmid #51777 | pFK210B-AtMIR390a-B/c | addgene partial sequence | sequence record 80733 | ccdB-Fwd 5'-GCATGATGACCACCGATATG-3'
TGATCTCAGCCACCGCGAAAATGACATCAAAAACGCCATTAACCTGATGTTCTGGGGAATATAAATGTCA
GGCTCCCTTATACACAGCCAGTCTGCACCTCGACGGTCTCACATTGGCTCTTCTTACTACAATGAAAAAG
GCCGAGGCAAAACGCCTAAAATCACTTGAGAATCAATTCTTTTTACTGTCCATTTAAGCTATCTTTTATA
AACGTGTCTTATTTTCTATCTCTTTTGTTTAAACTAAGAAACTATAGTATTTTGTCTAAAACAAAACATG
AAAGAACAGATTAGATCTCATCTTTAGTCTCAAGGGTGGGCGCGCCGACCCAGCTTTCTTGTACAAAGTG
GTGATCCTAGCTTTCGTTCGTATCATCGGTTTCGACAACGTTCGTCAAGTTCAATGCATCAGTTTCATTG
CGCACACACCAGAATCCTACTGAGTTTGAGTATTATGGCATTGGGAAAACTGTTTTTCTTGTACCATTTG
TTGTGCTTGTAATTTACTGTGTTTTTTATTCGGTTTTCGCTATCGAACTGTGAAATGGAAATGGATGGAG
AAGAGTTAATGAATGATATGGTCCTTTTGTTCATTCTCAAATTAATATTATTTGTTTTTTCTCTTATTTG
TTGTGTGTTGAATTTGAAATTATAAGAGATATGCAAACATTTTGTTTTGAGTAAAAATGTGTCAAATCGT
GGCCTCTAATGACCGAAGTTAATATGAGGAGTAAAACACTTGTAGTTGTACCATTATGCTTATTCACTAG
GCAACAAATATATTTTCAGACCTAGAAAAGCTGCAAATGTTACTGAATACAAGTATGTCCTCTTGTGT
